Addgene plasmid #201711: HRE-dUnaG
Purpose: Hypoxia responsive promoter driving destablized UnaG fluorescent protein
Depositing lab: Friedemann Kiefer. Depositing organization: Universitaetsklinikum Muenster. Publication: A novel family of fluorescent hypoxia sensors reveal strong heterogeneity in tumor hypoxia at the cellular level. Erapaneedi R, Belousov VV, Schafers M, Kiefer F. EMBO J. 2016 Jan 4;35(1):102-13. doi: 10.15252/embj.201592775. Epub 2015 Nov 23. PubMed 26598532.
Backbone
  Vector backbone: pEF/myc/cyto
  Vector type: Mammalian Expression
  Selectable markers: Neomycin (select with G418)
Growth in bacteria
  Bacterial resistance: Ampicillin, 100 μg/mL
  Growth temperature: 37°C
  Growth strain: DH5alpha
  Copy number: High Copy
Gene/Insert
  Gene/Insert name: UnaG
Terms and licenses: Academic/Nonprofit Terms; Industry Terms: Not Available to Industry
How to cite: HRE-dUnaG was a gift from Friedemann Kiefer (Addgene plasmid # 201711 ; http://n2t.net/addgene:201711 ; RRID:Addgene_201711)
