[The description below was written by a language model from this plasmid's Addgene catalogue record and pLannotate feature annotations shown in this document.]
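Description:
HRE-dUnaG is a mammalian expression plasmid built on the pEF/myc/cyto backbone that serves as a genetically encoded fluorescent reporter of hypoxia. It is propagated in E. coli as a high-copy plasmid through a ColE1/pUC-type origin with ampicillin selection from the bla gene and its own promoter, and it also carries an f1 phage origin. For mammalian cells, an SV40 enhancer/early promoter drives a Tn5 aminoglycoside phosphotransferase (NeoR) cassette ending in an SV40 polyadenylation signal, so stable transfectants can be selected with G418. A short ble-like fragment annotated after NeoR appears to be a backbone remnant rather than a functional marker.

The reporter cassette places a minimal CMV promoter upstream of the UnaG coding sequence, followed by a bovine growth hormone polyadenylation signal. According to the catalogue entry, the promoter is hypoxia responsive. The hypoxia response elements themselves are not annotated in the feature table, but they presumably lie in the unannotated region just upstream of the minimal CMV core, which on its own gives little basal transcription. UnaG is a green fluorescent protein from the Japanese eel that fluoresces upon binding bilirubin. This mechanism does not need molecular oxygen for chromophore maturation, which makes it suitable for reporting in low-oxygen conditions where GFP-family proteins mature poorly. Directly after UnaG is a segment matching the destabilising portion of d2EYFP, that is, the mouse ornithine decarboxylase degradation domain. This segment shortens the protein's half-life, so the signal follows current promoter activity rather than accumulating. The construct is intended for visualising hypoxic signalling in individual cells, for example within tumours.
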