Features (pLannotate 1.2.2; 13 found; start..end, strand, type, name):
    229..267     +  promoter       minimal CMV promoter: human cytomegalovirus (CMV) immediate early promoter
    329..745     +  CDS            UnaG: UnaG is a basic (constitutively fluorescent) green fluorescent protein published in 2013, derived from Anguilla japonica. It has low acid sensitivity. It requires the cofactor bilirubin for fluorescence.
    752..880     +  CDS            d2EYFP (fragment): EYFP destabilized by residues 422-461 of mouse ornithine decarboxylase, giving an in vivo half-life of ~2 hours mammalian codon-optimized
    985..1192    +  polyA_signal   bGH poly(A) signal: bovine growth hormone polyadenylation signal
   1213..1234    +  promoter       SV40 promoter (fragment): SV40 enhancer and early promoter
   1255..1683    +  rep_origin     f1 ori (sequence partly withheld): f1 bacteriophage origin of replication; arrow indicates direction of (+) strand synthesis
   1697..2026    +  promoter       SV40 promoter: SV40 enhancer and early promoter
   2056..2846    +  CDS            NeoR/KanR (fragment): aminoglycoside phosphotransferase from Tn5; aph(3')-II (or nptII); confers resistance to neomycin, kanamycin, and G418 (Geneticin®)
   2867..3025    +  CDS            ble (fragment): BLE_KLEPN - Experimental evidence at protein level: Swiss-Prot protein existence level 1. Binding protein with a strong affinity to the bleomycin family of antibiotics. Binds to CL990; an antimitotic-antibiotic compound. From Klebsiella pneumoniae.
   3020..3141    +  polyA_signal   SV40 poly(A) signal: SV40 polyadenylation signal
   3345..3933    -  rep_origin     ori: high-copy-number ColE1/pMB1/pBR322/pUC origin of replication
   4104..4964    -  CDS            AmpR: β-lactamase; bla; confers resistance to ampicillin, carbenicillin, and related antibiotics
   4965..5069    -  promoter       AmpR promoter: bla
>Addgene plasmid #201711 | HRE-dUnaG | addgene full sequence | sequence record 415465 | Addgene NGS Result
GTACCGAGCTTTTCTCGAGCCACAGTGCATACGTGGGCTCCAACAGGTCCTCTTGTCGAGCCACAGTGCA
TACGTGGGCTCCAACAGGTCCTCTTGTCGAGCCACAGTGCATACGTGGGCTCCAACAGGTCCTCTTGTCG
AGCCACAGTGCATACGTGGGCTCCAACAGGTCCTCTTGTCGAGCCACAGTGCATACGTGGGCTCCAACAG
GTCCTCTTGTCGAGATCTGGTAGGCGTGTACGGTGGGAGGTCTATATAAGCAGAGCTCGTTTAGTGAACC
GTCAGATCACTAGAAGCTTGGCATTCCGGTACTGTTGGTAAAGCCACCATGGTCGAGAAATTTGTTGGCA
CCTGGAAGATCGCAGACAGCCATAATTTTGGTGAATACCTGAAAGCTATCGGAGCCCCAAAGGAATTAAG
CGATGGTGGGGATGCCACGACGCCGACATTGTACATCTCCCAGAAGGACGGAGACAAAATGACAGTGAAA
ATAGAGAATGGACCTCCTACGTTCCTTGACACTCAAGTAAAGTTCAAATTAGGGGAGGAGTTCGACGAAT
TTCCTTCTGATCGAAGAAAAGGCGTAAAATCTGTCGTGAACTTGGTGGGAGAGAAGCTGGTGTACGTACA
AAAGTGGGACGGCAAGGAGACGACGTATGTCCGAGAGATAAAGGACGGTAAACTGGTCGTGACACTTACG
ATGGGAGACGTCGTGGCTGTGCGCAGCTACCGGAGGGCGACGGAAACCGGTAAGAAGCTTAGCCACGGCT
TCCCGCCGGAGGTGGAGGAGCAGGATGATGGCACGCTGCCCATGTCTTGTGCCCAGGAGAGCGGGATGGA
CCGTCACCCTGCAGCCTGTGCTTCTGCTAGGATCAATGTGGTCGACCCGCGGGGATCCACGCGTGCGGCC
GCAGAACAAAAACTCATCTCAGAAGAGGATCTGAATGGGGCCGCATAGTCTAGAAGCTCGCTGATCAGCC
TCGACTGTGCCTTCTAGTTGCCAGCCATCTGTTGTTTGCCCCTCCCCCGTGCCTTCCTTGACCCTGGAAG
GTGCCACTCCCACTGTCCTTTCCTAATAAAATGAGGAAATTGCATCGCATTGTCTGAGTAGGTGTCATTC
TATTCTGGGGGGTGGGGTGGGGCAGGACAGCAAGGGGGAGGATTGGGAAGACAATAGCAGGCATGCTGGG
GATGGCCCGGGCTCTATGGCTTCTGAGGCGGAAAGAACCAGCTGGGGCTCTAGGGGGTATCCCC
[124 nt withheld, positions 1255-1378]
C
[72 nt withheld, positions 1380-1451]
TCCCCCAAAAAACTTGATTA
[49 nt withheld, positions 1472-1520]
CCTTTGACGTTGGAGTCCACGTTCTTT
[37 nt withheld, positions 1548-1584]
ACCCTATCTCGGTCTATTCTTTTGATTTATAAGGGATTTTGCCGATTTCGGCCTATTGGTTAAAAAATGA
GCTGATTTAACAAAAATTTAACGCGAATTAATTCTGTGGAATGTGTGTCAGTTAGGGTGTGGAAAGTCCC
CAGGCTCCCCAGCAGGCAGAAGTATGCAAAGCATGCATCTCAATTAGTCAGCAACCAGGTGTGGAAAGTC
CCCAGGCTCCCCAGCAGGCAGAAGTATGCAAAGCATGCATCTCAATTAGTCAGCAACCATAGTCCCGCCC
CTAACTCCGCCCATCCCGCCCCTAACTCCGCCCAGTTCCGCCCATTCTCCGCCCCTAGGCTGACTAATTT
TTTTTATTTATGCAGAGGCCGAGGCCGCCTCTGCCTCTGAGCTATTCCAGAAGTAGTGAGGAGGCTTTTT
TGGAGGCCTAGGCTTTTGCAAAAAGCTCCCCCCCCGGGAGGTCCACAATGGTTGAACAAGATGGATTGCA
CGCAGGTTCTCCGGCCGCTTGGGTGGAGAGGCTATTCGGCTATGACTGGGCACAACAGACAATCGGCTGC
TCTGATGCCGCCGTGTTCCGGCTGTCAGCGCAGGGGCGCCCGGTTCTTTTTGTCAAGACCGACCTGTCCG
GTGCCCTGAATGAACTCCAGGACGAGGCAGCGCGGCTATCGTGGCTGGCCACGACGGGCGTTCCTTGCGC
AGCTGTGCTCGACGTTGTCACTGAAGCGGGAAGGGACTGGCTGCTATTGGGCGAAGTGCCGGGGCAGGAT
CTCCTGTCATCTCACCTTGCTCCTGCCGAGAAAGTATCCATCATGGCTGATGCAATGCGGCGGCTGCATA
CGCTTGATCCGGCTACCTGCCCATTCGACCACCAAGCGAAACATCGCATCGAGCGAGCACGTACTCGGAT
GGAAGCCGGTCTTGTCGATCAGGATGATCTGGACGAAGAGCATCAGGGGCTCGCGCCAGCCGAACTGTTC
GCCAGGCTCAAGGCGCGTATGCCCGACGGCGAGGATCTCGTCGTGACTCATGGCGATGCCTGCTTGCCGA
ATATCATGGTGGAAAATGGCCGCTTTTCTGGATTCATCGACTGTGGCCGGCTGGGTGTGGCGGACCGCTA
TCAGGACATAGCGTTGGCTACCCGTGATATTGCTGAAGAGCTTGGCGGCGAATGGGCTGACCGCTTCCTC
GTGCTTTACGGTATCGCCGCTCCCGATTCGCAGCGCATCGCCTTCTATCGCCTTCTTGACGAGTTCTTCT
GAGCGGGACTCTGGGGTTCGAAATGACCGACCAAGCGACGCCCAACCTGCCATCACGAGATTTCGATTCC
ACCGCCGCCTTCTATGAAAGGTTGGGCTTCGGAATCGTTTTCCGGGACGCCGGCTGGATGATCCTCCAGC
GCGGGGATCTCATGCTGGAGTTCTTCGCCCACCCCAACTTGTTTATTGCAGCTTATAATGGTTACAAATA
AAGCAATAGCATCACAAATTTCACAAATAAAGCATTTTTTTCACTGCATTCTAGTTGTGGTTTGTCCAAA
CTCATCAATGTATCTTATCATGTCTGTATACCGTCGATCTTTCCGCTTCCTCGCTCACTGACTCGCTGCG
CTCGGTCGTTCGGCTGCGGCGAGCGGTATCAGCTCACTCAAAGGCGGTAATACGGTTATCCACAGAATCA
GGGGATAACGCAGGAAAGAACATGTGAGCAAAAGGCCAGCAAAAGGCCAGGAACCGTAAAAAGGCCGCGT
TGCTGGCGTTTTTCCATAGGCTCCGCCCCCCTGACGAGCATCACAAAAATCGACGCTCAAGTCAGAGGTG
GCGAAACCCGACAGGACTATAAAGATACCAGGCGTTTCCCCCTGGAAGCTCCCTCGTGCGCTCTCCTGTT
CCGACCCTGCCGCTTACCGGATACCTGTCCGCCTTTCTCCCTTCGGGAAGCGTGGCGCTTTCTCATAGCT
CACGCTGTAGGTATCTCAGTTCGGTGTAGGTCGTTCGCTCCAAGCTGGGCTGTATGCACGAACCCCCCGT
TCAGCCCGACCGCTGCGCCTTATCCGGTAACTATCGTCTTGAGTCCAACCCGGTAAGACACGACTTATCG
CCACTGGCAGCAGCCACTGGTAACAGGATTAGCAGAGCGAGGTATGTAGGCGGTGCTACAGAGTTCTTGA
AGTGGTGGCCTAACTACGGCTACACTAGAAGAACAGTATTTGGTATCTGCGCTCTGCTGAAGCCAGTTAC
CTTCGGAAAAAGAGTTGGTAGCTCTTGATCCGGCAAACAAACCACCGCTGGTAGCGGTGGTTTTTTTGTT
TGCAAGCAGCAGATTACGCGCAGAAAAAAAGGATCTCAAGAAGATCCTTTGATCTTTTCTACGGGGTCTG
ACGCTCAGTGGAACGAAAACTCACGTTAAGGGATTTTGGTCATGAGATTATCAAAAAGGATCTTCACCTA
GATCCTTTTAAATTAAAAATGAAGTTTTAAATCAATCTAAAGTATATATGAGTAAACTTGGTCTGACAGT
TACCAATGCTTAATCAGTGAGGCACCTATCTCAGCGATCTGTCTATTTCGTTCATCCATAGTTGCCTGAC
TCCCCGTCGTGTAGATAACTACGATACGGGAGGGCTTACCATCTGGCCCCAGTGCTGCAATGATACCGCG
AGACCCACGCTCACCGGCTCCAGATTTATCAGCAATAAACCAGCCAGCCGGAAGGGCCGAGCGCAGAAGT
GGTCCTGCAACTTTATCCGCCTCCATCCAGTCTATTAATTGTTGCCGGGAAGCTAGAGTAAGTAGTTCGC
CAGTTAATAGTTTGCGCAACGTTGTTGCCATTGCTACAGGCATCGTGGTGTCACGCTCGTCGTTTGGTAT
GGCTTCATTCAGCTCCGGTTCCCAACGATCAAGGCGAGTTACATGATCCCCCATGTTGTGCAAAAAAGCG
GTTAGCTCCTTCGGTCCTCCGATCGTTGTCAGAAGTAAGTTGGCCGCAGTGTTATCACTCATGGTTATGG
CAGCACTGCATAATTCTCTTACTGTCATGCCATCCGTAAGATGCTTTTCTGTGACTGGTGAGTACTCAAC
CAAGTCATTCTGAGAATAGTGTATGCGGCGACCGAGTTGCTCTTGCCCGGCGTCAATACGGGATAATACC
GCGCCACATAGCAGAACTTTAAAAGTGCTCATCATTGGAAAACGTTCTTCGGGGCGAAAACTCTCAAGGA
TCTTACCGCTGTTGAGATCCAGTTCGATGTAACCCACTCGGGCACCCAACTGATCTTCAGCATCTTTTAC
TTTCACCAGCGTTTCTGGGTGAGCAAAAACAGGAAGGCAAAATGCCGCAAAAAAGGGAATAAGGGCGACA
CGGAAATGTTGAATACTCATACTCTTCCTTTTTCAATATTATTGAAGCATTTATCAGGGTTATTGTCTCA
TGAGCGGATACATATTTGAATGTATTTAGAAAAATAAACAAATAGGGGTTCCGCGCACATTTCCCCGAAA
AGTGCCACCTGACGTCAGATCGACGGATCGGGAGATCG
